>Addgene plasmid #45231 | Mis12-targted Aurora B FRET sensor | depositor full sequence | sequence record 62983 | Mis12-targted Aurora B FRET sensor sequence 7984 bps
GACGGATCGGGAGATCTCCCGATCCCCTATGGTGCACTCTCAGTACAATCTGCTCTGATGCCGCATAGTT
AAGCCAGTATCTGCTCCCTGCTTGTGTGTTGGAGGTCGCTGAGTAGTGCGCGAGCAAAATTTAAGCTACA
ACAAGGCAAGGCTTGACCGACAATTGCATGAAGAATCTGCTTAGGGTTAGGCGTTTTGCGCTGCTTCGCG
ATGTACGGGCCAGATATACGCGTTGACATTGATTATTGACTAGTTATTAATAGTAATCAATTACGGGGTC
ATTAGTTCATAGCCCATATATGGAGTTCCGCGTTACATAACTTACGGTAAATGGCCCGCCTGGCTGACCG
CCCAACGACCCCCGCCCATTGACGTCAATAATGACGTATGTTCCCATAGTAACGCCAATAGGGACTTTCC
ATTGACGTCAATGGGTGGAGTATTTACGGTAAACTGCCCACTTGGCAGTACATCAAGTGTATCATATGCC
AAGTACGCCCCCTATTGACGTCAATGACGGTAAATGGCCCGCCTGGCATTATGCCCAGTACATGACCTTA
TGGGACTTTCCTACTTGGCAGTACATCTACGTATTAGTCATCGCTATTACCATGGTGATGCGGTTTTGGC
AGTACATCAATGGGCGTGGATAGCGGTTTGACTCACGGGGATTTCCAAGTCTCCACCCCATTGACGTCAA
TGGGAGTTTGTTTTGGCACCAAAATCAACGGGACTTTCCAAAATGTCGTAACAACTCCGCCCCATTGACG
CAAATGGGCGGTAGGCGTGTACGGTGGGAGGTCTATATAAGCAGAGCTCTCTGGCTAACTAGAGAACCCA
CTGCTTACTGGCTTATCGAAATTAATACGACTCACTATAGGGAGACCCAAGCTTGGCGCGCCACCATGTC
TGTGGATCCAATGACCTACGAGGCCCAGTTCTTTGGCTTCACGCCACAAACGTGCATGCTTCGGATCTAC
ATTGCATTTCAAGACTACCTATTTGAAGTGATGCAGGCCGTTGAACAGGTTATTCTGAAGAAGCTGGATG
GCATCCCAGACTGTGACATTAGCCCAGTGCAGATTCGCAAATGCACAGAGAAGTTTCTTTGCTTCATGAA
AGGACATTTTGATAACCTTTTTAGCAAAATGGAGCAACTGTTTTTGCAGCTGATTTTACGTATTCCCTCA
AACATCTTGCTTCCTGAAGATAAATGTAAGGAGACACCTTATAGTGAGGAAGATTTTCAGCATCTCCAGA
AAGAAATTGAACAGTTACAGGAGAAGTACAAGACTGAATTATGTACTAAGCAGGCCCTTCTTGCAGAATT
AGAAGAGCAAAAAATTGTTCAGGCCAAACTCAAACAGACGTTGACTTTCTTTGATGAGCTTCATAATGTT
GGCAGAGATCATGGGACTAGTGATTTTAGGGAGAGTTTAGTATCCCTGGTTCAGAACTCCAGAAAACTAC
AGAACATTAGAGACAATGTGGAAAAGGAATCGAAACGACTGAAAATATCTATGCTAGCCTCGAGCGCCAC
CATGGTGAGCAAGGGCGAGGAGACCACAATGGGCGTAATCAAGCCCGACATGAAGATCAAGCTGAAGATG
GAGGGCAACGTGAATGGCCACGCCTTCGTGATCGAGGGCGAGGGCGAGGGCAAGCCCTACGACGGCACCA
ACACCATCAACCTGGAGGTGAAGGAGGGAGCCCCCCTGCCCTTCTCCTACGACATTCTGACCACCGCGTT
CGCCTACGGCAACAGGGCCTTCACCAAGTACCCCGACGACATCCCCAACTACTTCAAGCAGTCCTTCCCC
GAGGGCTACTCTTGGGAGCGCACCATGACCTTCGAGGACAAGGGCATCGTGAAGGTGAAGTCCGACATCT
CCATGGAGGAGGACTCCTTCATCTACGAGATACACCTCAAGGGCGAGAACTTCCCCCCCAACGGCCCCGT
GATGCAGAAGAAGACCACCGGCTGGGACGCCTCCACCGAGAGGATGTACGTGCGCGACGGCGTGCTGAAG
GGCGACGTCAAGCACAAGCTGCTGCTGGAGGGCGGCGGCCACCACCGCGTTGACTTCAAGACCATCTACA
GGGCCAAGAAGGCGGTGAAGCTGCCCGACTATCACTTTGTGGACCACCGCATCGAGATCCTGAACCACGA
CAAGGACTACAACAAGGTGACCGTTTACGAGAGCGCCGTGGCCCGCAACTCCACCGACGGCATGGACGAG
CTGTACAAGGCTGGTACCAAGGGTAATGGTAGGTTTTTAACTTTAAAACCATTGCCTGACAGCATTATTC
AAGAAAGCCTGGAGATTCAGCAAGGTGTGAATCCATTTTTCATTGGTAGATCCGAGGATTGCAATTGTAA
AATTGAAGACAGTAGGTTGTCTCGAGTTCATTGCTTCATTTTCAAAAAGAGGCATGCTGTAGGCAAAAGC
ATGTATGAATCTCCGGCACAAGGTTTAGATGATATTTGGTATTGCCACACCGGAACTAACGTGAGCTATT
TAAATAATAACCGCATGATACAGGGTACGAAATTCCTTTTACAAGACGGAGATGAAATCAAGATCATTTG
GGATAAAAACAATAAATTTGTCATTGGCTTTAAAGTGGAAATTAACGATACTACAGGTCTGTTTAACGAG
GGATTAGGTATGTTACAAGAACAAAGAGTAGTACTTAAGCAAACAGCCGAAGAAAAAGATTTGGTGAAAA
AGTTAGGAGGATCCGGCGGCAAGGTGAACAAGATCGTGAAGAACCGCCGCACCGTGGCCATCGGTGGTTC
CGGAGGAGTGAGCAAGGGCGAGGAGCTGTTCACCGGGGTGGTGCCCATCCTGGTCGAGCTGGACGGCGAC
GTAAACGGCCACAAGTTCAGCGTGTCCGGCGAGGGCGAGGGCGATGCCACCTACGGCAAGCTGACCCTGA
AGCTGCTCTGCACCACCGGCAAGCTGCCCGTGCCCTGGCCCACCCTCGTGACCACCCTGGGCTACGGCCT
GCAGTGCTTCGCCCGCTACCCCGACCACATGAAGCAGCACGACTTCTTCAAGTCCGCCATGCCCGAAGGC
TACGTCCAGGAGCGCACCATCTTCTTCAAGGACGACGGCAACTACAAGACCCGCGCCGAGGTGAAGTTCG
AGGGCGACACCCTGGTGAACCGCATCGAGCTGAAGGGCATCGACTTCAAGGAGGACGGCAACATCCTGGG
GCACAAGCTGGAGTACAACTACAACAGCCACAACGTCTATATCACCGCCGACAAGCAGAAGAACGGCATC
AAGGCCAACTTCAAGATCCGCCACAACATCGAGGACGGCGGCGTGCAGCTCGCCGACCACTACCAGCAGA
ACACCCCCATCGGCGACGGCCCCGTGCTGCTGCCCGACAACCACTACCTGAGCTACCAGTCCGCCCTGTT
CAAAGACCCCAACGAGAAGCGCGATCACATGGTCCTGCTGGAGTTCCTGACCGCCGCCGGGATCACTGAA
GGCATGAACGAGCTGTACAAGTAATCTAGAGGGCCCTATTCTATAGTGTCACCTAAATGCTAGAGCTCGC
TGATCAGCCTCGACTGTGCCTTCTAGTTGCCAGCCATCTGTTGTTTGCCCCTCCCCCGTGCCTTCCTTGA
CCCTGGAAGGTGCCACTCCCACTGTCCTTTCCTAATAAAATGAGGAAATTGCATCGCATTGTCTGAGTAG
GTGTCATTCTATTCTGGGGGGTGGGGTGGGGCAGGACAGCAAGGGGGAGGATTGGGAAGACAATAGCAGG
CATGCTGGGGATGCGGTGGGCTCTATGGCTTCTGAGGCGGAAAGAACCAGCTGGGGCTCTAGGGGGTATC
CCC
[124 nt withheld, positions 3854-3977]
C
[91 nt withheld, positions 3979-4069]
A
[49 nt withheld, positions 4071-4119]
CCTTTGACGTTGGAGTCCACGTTCTTT
[37 nt withheld, positions 4147-4183]
ACCCTATCTCGGTCTATTCTTTTGATTTATAAGGGATTTTGCCGATTTCGGCCTATTGGTTAAAAAATGA
GCTGATTTAACAAAAATTTAACGCGAATTAATTCTGTGGAATGTGTGTCAGTTAGGGTGTGGAAAGTCCC
CAGGCTCCCCAGCAGGCAGAAGTATGCAAAGCATGCATCTCAATTAGTCAGCAACCAGGTGTGGAAAGTC
CCCAGGCTCCCCAGCAGGCAGAAGTATGCAAAGCATGCATCTCAATTAGTCAGCAACCATAGTCCCGCCC
CTAACTCCGCCCATCCCGCCCCTAACTCCGCCCAGTTCCGCCCATTCTCCGCCCCATGGCTGACTAATTT
TTTTTATTTATGCAGAGGCCGAGGCCGCCTCTGCCTCTGAGCTATTCCAGAAGTAGTGAGGAGGCTTTTT
TGGAGGCCTAGGCTTTTGCAAAAAGCTCCCGGGAGCTTGTATATCCATTTTCGGATCTGATCAAGAGACA
GGATGAGGATCGTTTCGCATGATTGAACAAGATGGATTGCACGCAGGTTCTCCGGCCGCTTGGGTGGAGA
GGCTATTCGGCTATGACTGGGCACAACAGACAATCGGCTGCTCTGATGCCGCCGTGTTCCGGCTGTCAGC
GCAGGGGCGCCCGGTTCTTTTTGTCAAGACCGACCTGTCCGGTGCCCTGAATGAACTGCAGGACGAGGCA
GCGCGGCTATCGTGGCTGGCCACGACGGGCGTTCCTTGCGCAGCTGTGCTCGACGTTGTCACTGAAGCGG
GAAGGGACTGGCTGCTATTGGGCGAAGTGCCGGGGCAGGATCTCCTGTCATCTCACCTTGCTCCTGCCGA
GAAAGTATCCATCATGGCTGATGCAATGCGGCGGCTGCATACGCTTGATCCGGCTACCTGCCCATTCGAC
CACCAAGCGAAACATCGCATCGAGCGAGCACGTACTCGGATGGAAGCCGGTCTTGTCGATCAGGATGATC
TGGACGAAGAGCATCAGGGGCTCGCGCCAGCCGAACTGTTCGCCAGGCTCAAGGCGCGCATGCCCGACGG
CGAGGATCTCGTCGTGACCCATGGCGATGCCTGCTTGCCGAATATCATGGTGGAAAATGGCCGCTTTTCT
GGATTCATCGACTGTGGCCGGCTGGGTGTGGCGGACCGCTATCAGGACATAGCGTTGGCTACCCGTGATA
TTGCTGAAGAGCTTGGCGGCGAATGGGCTGACCGCTTCCTCGTGCTTTACGGTATCGCCGCTCCCGATTC
GCAGCGCATCGCCTTCTATCGCCTTCTTGACGAGTTCTTCTGAGCGGGACTCTGGGGTTCGAAATGACCG
ACCAAGCGACGCCCAACCTGCCATCACGAGATTTCGATTCCACCGCCGCCTTCTATGAAAGGTTGGGCTT
CGGAATCGTTTTCCGGGACGCCGGCTGGATGATCCTCCAGCGCGGGGATCTCATGCTGGAGTTCTTCGCC
CACCCCAACTTGTTTATTGCAGCTTATAATGGTTACAAATAAAGCAATAGCATCACAAATTTCACAAATA
AAGCATTTTTTTCACTGCATTCTAGTTGTGGTTTGTCCAAACTCATCAATGTATCTTATCATGTCTGTAT
ACCGTCGACCTCTAGCTAGAGCTTGGCGTAATCATGGTCATAGCTGTTTCCTGTGTGAAATTGTTATCCG
CTCACAATTCCACACAACATACGAGCCGGAAGCATAAAGTGTAAAGCCTGGGGTGCCTAATGAGTGAGCT
AACTCACATTAATTGCGTTGCGCTCACTGCCCGCTTTCCAGTCGGGAAACCTGTCGTGCCAGCTGCATTA
ATGAATCGGCCAACGCGCGGGGAGAGGCGGTTTGCGTATTGGGCGCTCTTCCGCTTCCTCGCTCACTGAC
TCGCTGCGCTCGGTCGTTCGGCTGCGGCGAGCGGTATCAGCTCACTCAAAGGCGGTAATACGGTTATCCA
CAGAATCAGGGGATAACGCAGGAAAGAACATGTGAGCAAAAGGCCAGCAAAAGGCCAGGAACCGTAAAAA
GGCCGCGTTGCTGGCGTTTTTCCATAGGCTCCGCCCCCCTGACGAGCATCACAAAAATCGACGCTCAAGT
CAGAGGTGGCGAAACCCGACAGGACTATAAAGATACCAGGCGTTTCCCCCTGGAAGCTCCCTCGTGCGCT
CTCCTGTTCCGACCCTGCCGCTTACCGGATACCTGTCCGCCTTTCTCCCTTCGGGAAGCGTGGCGCTTTC
TCATAGCTCACGCTGTAGGTATCTCAGTTCGGTGTAGGTCGTTCGCTCCAAGCTGGGCTGTGTGCACGAA
CCCCCCGTTCAGCCCGACCGCTGCGCCTTATCCGGTAACTATCGTCTTGAGTCCAACCCGGTAAGACACG
ACTTATCGCCACTGGCAGCAGCCACTGGTAACAGGATTAGCAGAGCGAGGTATGTAGGCGGTGCTACAGA
GTTCTTGAAGTGGTGGCCTAACTACGGCTACACTAGAAGAACAGTATTTGGTATCTGCGCTCTGCTGAAG
CCAGTTACCTTCGGAAAAAGAGTTGGTAGCTCTTGATCCGGCAAACAAACCACCGCTGGTAGCGGTTTTT
TTGTTTGCAAGCAGCAGATTACGCGCAGAAAAAAAGGATCTCAAGAAGATCCTTTGATCTTTTCTACGGG
GTCTGACGCTCAGTGGAACGAAAACTCACGTTAAGGGATTTTGGTCATGAGATTATCAAAAAGGATCTTC
ACCTAGATCCTTTTAAATTAAAAATGAAGTTTTAAATCAATCTAAAGTATATATGAGTAAACTTGGTCTG
ACAGTTACCAATGCTTAATCAGTGAGGCACCTATCTCAGCGATCTGTCTATTTCGTTCATCCATAGTTGC
CTGACTCCCCGTCGTGTAGATAACTACGATACGGGAGGGCTTACCATCTGGCCCCAGTGCTGCAATGATA
CCGCGAGACCCACGCTCACCGGCTCCAGATTTATCAGCAATAAACCAGCCAGCCGGAAGGGCCGAGCGCA
GAAGTGGTCCTGCAACTTTATCCGCCTCCATCCAGTCTATTAATTGTTGCCGGGAAGCTAGAGTAAGTAG
TTCGCCAGTTAATAGTTTGCGCAACGTTGTTGCCATTGCTACAGGCATCGTGGTGTCACGCTCGTCGTTT
GGTATGGCTTCATTCAGCTCCGGTTCCCAACGATCAAGGCGAGTTACATGATCCCCCATGTTGTGCAAAA
AAGCGGTTAGCTCCTTCGGTCCTCCGATCGTTGTCAGAAGTAAGTTGGCCGCAGTGTTATCACTCATGGT
TATGGCAGCACTGCATAATTCTCTTACTGTCATGCCATCCGTAAGATGCTTTTCTGTGACTGGTGAGTAC
TCAACCAAGTCATTCTGAGAATAGTGTATGCGGCGACCGAGTTGCTCTTGCCCGGCGTCAATACGGGATA
ATACCGCGCCACATAGCAGAACTTTAAAAGTGCTCATCATTGGAAAACGTTCTTCGGGGCGAAAACTCTC
AAGGATCTTACCGCTGTTGAGATCCAGTTCGATGTAACCCACTCGTGCACCCAACTGATCTTCAGCATCT
TTTACTTTCACCAGCGTTTCTGGGTGAGCAAAAACAGGAAGGCAAAATGCCGCAAAAAAGGGAATAAGGG
CGACACGGAAATGTTGAATACTCATACTCTTCCTTTTTCAATATTATTGAAGCATTTATCAGGGTTATTG
TCTCATGAGCGGATACATATTTGAATGTATTTAGAAAAATAAACAAATAGGGGTTCCGCGCACATTTCCC
CGAAAAGTGCCACCTGACGTC
Features (pLannotate 1.2.2; 24 found; start..end, strand, type, name):
     28..80      -  misc_feature   bom (fragment): basis of mobility region from pBR322
    235..614     +  enhancer       CMV enhancer: human cytomegalovirus immediate early enhancer
    615..818     +  promoter       CMV promoter: human cytomegalovirus (CMV) immediate early promoter
    814..847     +  LTR            5' LTR (truncated) (fragment): truncated 5' long terminal repeat (LTR) from HIV-1
    863..881     +  promoter       T7 promoter: promoter for bacteriophage T7 RNA polymerase
    906..1520    +  CDS            MIS12: MIS12_HUMAN - Experimental evidence at protein level: Swiss-Prot protein existence level 1. Part of the MIS12 complex which is required for normal chromosome alignment and segregation and for kinetochore formation during mitosis (PubMed:12515822, PubMed:15502821, PubMed:16585270). Essential for proper kinetochore microtubule attachments (PubMed:23891108). From Homo sapiens (Human).
   1542..2249    +  CDS            mTFP1: mTFP1 is a basic (constitutively fluorescent) cyan fluorescent protein published in 2006, derived from Clavularia sp.. It has low acid sensitivity.
   2259..2735    +  CDS            RAD53 (fragment): RAD53_YEAST - Also known as MEC2, SAD1, SPK1. Experimental evidence at protein level: Swiss-Prot protein existence level 1. Controls S-phase checkpoint as well as G1 and G2 DNA damage checkpoints. Phosphorylates proteins on serine, threonine, and tyrosine. Prevents entry into anaphase and mitotic exit after DNA damage via regulation of the Polo kinase CDC5. Seems to be involved in the phosphorylation of RPH1. From Saccharomyces cerevisiae (strain ATCC 204508 / S288c) (Baker's yeast).
   2808..3521    +  CDS            YPet: YPet is a basic (constitutively fluorescent) yellow fluorescent protein published in 2005, derived from Aequorea victoria. It has moderate acid sensitivity.
   3540..3558    -  promoter       SP6 promoter: promoter for bacteriophage SP6 RNA polymerase
   3584..3808    +  polyA_signal   bGH poly(A) signal: bovine growth hormone polyadenylation signal
   3812..3833    +  promoter       SV40 promoter (fragment): SV40 enhancer and early promoter
   3854..4282    +  rep_origin     f1 ori (sequence partly withheld): f1 bacteriophage origin of replication; arrow indicates direction of (+) strand synthesis
   4296..4625    +  promoter       SV40 promoter: SV40 enhancer and early promoter
   4692..5483    +  CDS            neo: KKA2_KLEPN - Also known as kan, nptII. Experimental evidence at protein level: Swiss-Prot protein existence level 1. Resistance to kanamycin, neomycin, paromomycin, ribostamycin, butirosin and gentamicin B. From Klebsiella pneumoniae.
   5507..5665    +  CDS            ble (fragment): BLE_KLEPN - Experimental evidence at protein level: Swiss-Prot protein existence level 1. Binding protein with a strong affinity to the bleomycin family of antibiotics. Binds to CL990; an antimitotic-antibiotic compound. From Klebsiella pneumoniae.
   5660..5781    +  polyA_signal   SV40 poly(A) signal: SV40 polyadenylation signal
   5854..5870    -  protein_bind   lac operator: The lac repressor binds to the lac operator to inhibit transcription in E. coli. This inhibition can be relieved by adding lactose or isopropyl-β-D-thiogalactopyranoside (IPTG). lac repressor encoded by lacI
   5878..5908    -  promoter       lac promoter: promoter for the E. coli lac operon
   5923..5944    -  protein_bind   CAP binding site: CAP binding activates transcription in the presence of cAMP. E. coli catabolite activator protein
   5957..6049    -  CDS            lacI (fragment): lac repressor; lacI; The lac repressor binds to the lac operator to inhibit transcription in E. coli. This inhibition can be relieved by adding lactose or isopropyl-β-D-thiogalactopyranoside (IPTG).
   6232..6817    -  rep_origin     ori: high-copy-number ColE1/pMB1/pBR322/pUC origin of replication
   6988..7848    -  CDS            AmpR: β-lactamase; bla; confers resistance to ampicillin, carbenicillin, and related antibiotics
   7849..7953    -  promoter       AmpR promoter: bla
