[The description below was written by a language model from this plasmid's Addgene catalogue record and pLannotate feature annotations shown in this document.]
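Description:
The Mis12-targeted Aurora B FRET sensor (alternative name pTC002) is a mammalian expression plasmid of about 8 kb built on the pcDNA3.1 backbone. It is maintained in E. coli through a high-copy ColE1/pUC-type origin and selected with ampicillin via the β-lactamase gene. An f1 origin is also present. For mammalian cells the backbone carries a neomycin phosphotransferase cassette driven by the SV40 early promoter and ending in an SV40 poly(A) signal, which permits G418 selection of stable lines. Several small annotated fragments (bom, lacI, ble, an HIV-1 LTR match) look like backbone remnants or incidental sequence matches rather than functional parts.

The payload is an insert of roughly 2.7 kb expressed from the CMV immediate-early enhancer and promoter and terminated by the bovine growth hormone poly(A) signal, with flanking T7 and SP6 promoters. The feature table shows, in order and on the same strand, human MIS12, the cyan fluorescent protein mTFP1, a fragment of yeast RAD53, and the yellow fluorescent protein YPet. This layout matches a single fusion protein of the kinase-activity reporter type. In such reporters a donor and acceptor fluorophore flank a phospho-binding module, which the Rad53 fragment presumably provides as an FHA domain, together with a kinase substrate peptide. Phosphorylation then alters the conformation and the FRET signal. The substrate peptide itself is not annotated, although an unannotated gap lies between the RAD53 fragment and YPet. MIS12 is a kinetochore complex component and directs the sensor to kinetochores. The construct therefore reports Aurora B phosphorylation at that site in living cells, in keeping with the associated study of how chromosome bi-orientation is sensed.
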