Addgene plasmid #45231: Mis12-targted Aurora B FRET sensor
Depositing lab: Michael Lampson. Depositing organization: University of Pennsylvania. Publication: Sensing chromosome bi-orientation by spatial separation of aurora B kinase from kinetochore substrates. Liu D, Vader G, Vromans MJ, Lampson MA, Lens SM. Science. 2009 Mar 6;323(5919):1350-3. doi: 10.1126/science.1167000. Epub 2009 Jan 15. PubMed 19150808.
Backbone
  Vector backbone: pcDNA3.1
  Backbone manufacturer: Invitrogen
  Backbone size w/o insert (bp): 5347
  Total vector size (bp): 7984
  Vector type: Mammalian Expression
Growth in bacteria
  Bacterial resistance: Ampicillin, 100 μg/mL
  Growth temperature: 37°C
  Growth strain: DH5alpha
  Copy number: High Copy
Gene/Insert
  Gene/Insert name: Mis12 targeted Aurora B FRET sensor (alt name: pTC002)
  Insert size (bp): 2657
Terms and licenses: Academic/Nonprofit Terms; Industry Terms: Not Available to Industry
How to cite: Mis12-targted Aurora B FRET sensor was a gift from Michael Lampson (Addgene plasmid # 45231 ; http://n2t.net/addgene:45231 ; RRID:Addgene_45231)
