>Addgene plasmid #45231 | Mis12-targted Aurora B FRET sensor | addgene partial sequence | sequence record 64590 | CMV_fwd
TAAGCAGAGCTCTCTGGCTAACTAGAGAACCCACTGCTTACTGGCTTATCGAAATTAATACGACTCACTA
TAGGGAGACCCAAGCTTGGCGCGCCACCATGTCTGTGGATCCAATGACCTACGAGGCCCAGTTCTTTGGC
TTCACGCCACAAACGTGCATGCTTCGGATCTACATTGCATTTCAAGACTACCTATTTGAAGTGATGCAGG
CCGTTGAACAGGTTATTCTGAAGAAGCTGGATGGCATCCCAGACTGTGACATTAGCCCAGTGCAGATTCG
CAAATGCACAGAGAAGTTTCTTTGCTTCATGAAAGGACATTTTGATAACCTTTTTAGCAAAATGGAGCAA
CTGTTTTTGCAGCTGATTTTACGTATTCCCTCAAACATCTTGCTTCCTGAAGATAAATGTAAGGAGACAC
CTTATAGTGAGGAAGATTTTCAGCATCTCCAGAAAGAAATTGAACAGTTACAGGAGAAGTACAAGACTGA
ATTATGTACTAAGCAGGCCCTTCTTGCAGAATTAGAAGAGCAAAAAATTGTTCAGGCCAAACTCAAACAG
ACGTTGACTTTCTTTGATGAGCTTCATAATGTTGGCAGAGATCATGGGACTAGTGATTTTAGGGAGAGTT
TAGTATCCCTGGTTCAGAACTCCAGAAAACTACAGAACATTAGAGACAATGTGGAAAAGGAATCGAAACG
ACTGAAAATATCTATGCTAGCCTCGAGCGCCACCATGGTGAGCAAGGGCGAGGAGACCACAATGGGCGTA
ATCAAGCCCGACATGAAGATCAAGCTGAAGATGGAGG
