>Addgene plasmid #45231 | Mis12-targted Aurora B FRET sensor | addgene partial sequence | sequence record 64591 | EGFP-N 5'-CGTCGCCGTCCAGCTCGACCAG-3'
GCTCCTCGCCCTTGCTCACTCCTCCGGAACCACCGATGGCCACGGTGCGGCGGTTCTTCACGATCTTGTT
CACCTTGCCGCCGGATCCTCCTAACTTTTTCACCAAATCTTTTTCTTCGGCTGTTTGCTTAAGTACTACT
CTTTGTTCTTGTAACATACCTAATCCCTCGTTAAACAGACCTGTAGTATCGTTAATTTCCACTTTAAAGC
CAATGACAAATTTATTGTTTTTATCCCAAATGATCTTGATTTCATCTCCGTCTTGTAAAAGGAATTTCGT
ACCCTGTATCATGCGGTTATTATTTAAATAGCTCACGTTAGTTCCGGTGTGGCAATACCAAATATCATCT
AAACCTTGTGCCGGAGATTCATACATGCTTTTGCCTACAGCATGCCTCTTTTTGAAAATGAAGCAATGAA
CTCGAGACAACCTACTGTCTTCAATTTTACAATTGCAATCCTCGGATCTACCAATGAAAAATGGATTCAC
ACCTTGCTGAATCTCCAGGCTTTCTTGAATAATGCTGTCAGGCAATGGTTTTAAAGTTAAAAACCTACCA
TTACCCTTGGTACCAGCCTTGTACAGCTCGTCCATGCCGTCGGTGGAGTTGCGGGCCACGGCGCTCTCGT
AAACGGTCACCTTGTTGTAGTCCTTGTCGTGGTTCAGGATCTCGATGCGGTGGTCCACAAAGTGATAGTC
GGGCAGCTTCACCGCCTTCTTGGCCCTGTAGATGGTCTTGAAGTCAACGCGGTGGTGGCCGCCGCCCTCC
AGCAGCAGCTTGTGCTTGACGTCGCCCTTCAGCACGCCGTCGCGCACGTACATCCTCTCGGTGGAGGCGT
CCCAGCCGGTGGTCTTCTTCTGCATCACGGGGCCGTTGGGGGGGAAGTTCTCGCCCTTGA
